>Addgene plasmid #199667 | LOV-Turbo-V5_pRS415 | addgene full sequence | sequence record 392348 | Addgene NGS Result
TTGAGATCCTTTTTTTCTGCGCGTAATCTGCTGCTTGCAAACAAAAAAACCACCGCTACCAGCGGTGGTT
TGTTTGCCGGATCAAGAGCTACCAACTCTTTTTCCGAAGGTAACTGGCTTCAGCAGAGCGCAGATACCAA
ATACTGTTCTTCTAGTGTAGCCGTAGTTAGGCCACCACTTCAAGAACTCTGTAGCACCGCCTACATACCT
CGCTCTGCTAATCCTGTTACCAGTGGCTGCTGCCAGTGGCGATAAGTCGTGTCTTACCGGGTTGGACTCA
AGACGATAGTTACCGGATAAGGCGCAGCGGTCGGGCTGAACGGGGGGTTCGTGCACACAGCCCAGCTTGG
AGCGAACGACCTACACCGAACTGAGATACCTACAGCGTGAGCTATGAGAAAGCGCCACGCTTCCCGAAGG
GAGAAAGGCGGACAGGTATCCGGTAAGCGGCAGGGTCGGAACAGGAGAGCGCACGAGGGAGCTTCCAGGG
GGAAACGCCTGGTATCTTTATAGTCCTGTCGGGTTTCGCCACCTCTGACTTGAGCGTCGATTTTTGTGAT
GCTCGTCAGGGGGGCGGAGCCTATGGAAAAACGCCAGCAACGCGGCCTTTTTACGGTTCCTGGCCTTTTG
CTGGCCTTTTGCTCACATGTTCTTTCCTGCGTTATCCCCTGATTCTGTGGATAACCGTATTACCGCCTTT
GAGTGAGCTGATACCGCTCGCCGCAGCCGAACGACCGAGCGCAGCGAGTCAGTGAGCGAGGAAGCGGAAG
AGCGCCCAATACGCAAACCGCCTCTCCCCGCGCGTTGGCCGATTCATTAATGCAGCTGGCACGACAGGTT
TCCCGACTGGAAAGCGGGCAGTGAGCGCAACGCAATTAATGTGAGTTAGCTCACTCATTAGGCACCCCAG
GCTTTACACTTTATGCTTCCGGCTCGTATGTTGTGTGGAATTGTGAGCGGATAACAATTTCACACAGGAA
ACAGCTATGACCATGATTACGCCAAGCGCGCAATTAACCCTCACTAAAGGGAACAAAAGCTGGAGCTCCG
CAAAGAAGTTTAATAATCATATTACATGGCATTACCACCATATACATATCCATATCTAATCTTACTTATA
TGTTGTGGAAATGTAAAGAGCCCCATTATCTTAGCCTAAAAAAACCTTCTCTTTGGAACTTTCAGTAATA
CGCTTAACTGCTCATTGCTATATTGAAGTACGGATTAGAAGCCGCCGAGCGGGTGACAGCCCTCCGAAGG
AAGACTCTCCTCCGTGCGTCCTCGTCTTCACCGGTCGCGTTCCTGAAACGCAGATGTGCCTCGCGCCGCA
CTGCTCCGAACAATAAAGATTCTACAATACTAGCTTTTATGGTTATGAAGAGGAAAAATTGGCAGTAACC
TGGCCCCACAAACCTTCAAATGAACGAATCAAATTAACAACCATAGGATGATAATGCGATTAGTTTTTTA
GCCTTATTTCTGGGGTAATTAATCAGCGAAGCGATGATTTTTGATCTATTAACAGATATATAAATGCAAA
AACTGCATAACCACTTTAACTAATACTTTCAACATTTTCGGTTTGTATTACTTCTTATTCAAATGTAATA
AAAGTATCAACAAAAAATTGTTAATATACCTCTATACTTTAACGTCAAGGAGAAAAAACCCCGGATCGAA
TTCTACTTCATACATTTTCAATTAAGATGGCTCGGGATCCACCGGTCGCCACCATGAAAGACAACACAGT
GCCTCTGAAGCTGATCGCCCTCCTGGCCAATGGAGAGTTCCACAGCGGCGAGCAGCTGGGCGAAACCCTG
GGCATGAGCAGAGCCGCTATCAACAAGCACATCCAGACCCTTCGCGACTGGGGCGTCGACGTGTTCAGCG
TGCCCGGCAAGGGCTACAGCCTGCCTGAGCCTATCCCCCTGCTGAACGCCAAGCAGATTCAGGGCCAGCT
GGAATTTAGAGCCACCACCCTGGAAAGAATCGAGAAGTCTTTTGTGATCACCGACCCCAGACTGCCTGAT
AATCCTATCATCTTCGTGTCTGATAGCTTCCTGCAGCTCACCGAGTATTCTCGGGAAGAGATCCTCGGAA
GAAATTGCAGATTCCTGCAGGGCCCAGAGACAGATAGAGCCACAGTGCGGAAGATCAGAGATGCCATCGA
CAACCAGACAGAGGTGACCGTGCAGCTGATCAACTACACCAAGTCCGGCAAAAAGTTCTGGAACGTTTTC
CATCTCCAACCTATGAGAGACTACAAGGGCGACGTGCAGTACTTCATCGGAGTTCAGCTGGACGGCACCG
AGAGACTGCACGGCGCCGCAGAGCGGGAAGCTGTGTGCCTGGTCAAGAAGACCGCCTTCCAGATCGCCGT
GGCTGTGCTGCCCGTGGTGGACAGCACAAACCAGTACCTGCTGGACAGAATCGGCGAGCTGAAGTCCGGC
GACGCTTGTATCGCCGAATACCAGCAGGCCGGCAGAGGCAGCAGAGGCCGGAAATGGTTCAGCCCCTTCG
GCGCCAACCTGTACCTGAGCATGTTTTGGCGGCTGAAAAGAGGCCCTGCCGCCACAGGCCTGGGCCCCGT
GATAGGAATCGTGATGGCCGAGGCTCTGAGGAAGCTGGGTGTGGACAAAGTGCGGGTGAAGTGGCCTAAC
GACCTGTACCTGCAGGACAGAAAGCTGGCCGGCATCCTGGTGGAACTGGCTGGCATCACCGGCGACGCCG
CTCAGATTGTGATCGGCGCTGGCATCAATGTGGCCATGAGACGCGTGGAAGAGAGCGTGGTCAACCAGGG
CTGGATCACACTGCAAGAGGCCGGTGTGAACCTGGATAGGAACACCCTGGCCGCCACCCTGATCAGAGAG
CTGAGAGCCGCTCTGGAATTGTTTGAGCAGGAGGGCCTGGCCCCTTACCTGCCACGGTGGGAGAAACTGG
ATAACTTCATCAACAGGCCTGTGAAGCTGATCATCGGCGATAAGGAAATCCTGGGAATCAGCCGGGGCAT
CGACAAGCAGGGAGCCCTGCTGCTGGAACAAGATGGAGTGATTAAGCCTTGGATGGGCGGAGAAATCAGC
CTGCGGTCCGCCGAGAAGGCTAGCGGCAAGCCCATCCCCAACCCCCTGCTGGGCCTGGACAGCACCTAAT
AGCTCGAGTCATGTAATTAGTTATGTCACGCTTACATTCACGCCCTCCCCCCACATCCGCTCTAACCGAA
AAGGAAGGAGTTAGACAACCTGAAGTCTAGGTCCCTATTTATTTTTTTATAGTTATGTTAGTATTAAGAA
CGTTATTTATATTTCAAATTTTTCTTTTTTTTCTGTACAGACGCGTGTACGCATGTAACATTATACTGAA
AACCTTGCTTGAGAAGGTTTTGGGACGCTCGAAGGCTTTAATTTGCGGCCGGTACCCAATTCGCCCTATA
GTGAGTCGTATTACGCGCGCTCACTGGCCGTCGTTTTACAACGTCGTGACTGGGAAAACCCTGGCGTTAC
CCAACTTAATCGCCTTGCAGCACATCCCCCTTTCGCCAGCTGGCGTAATAGCGAAGAGGCCCGCACCGAT
CGCCCTTCCCAACAGTTGCGCAGCCTGAATGGCGAATGG
[124 nt withheld, positions 3610-3733]
C
[91 nt withheld, positions 3735-3825]
A
[49 nt withheld, positions 3827-3875]
CCTTTGACGTTGGAGTCCACGTTCTTT
[37 nt withheld, positions 3903-3939]
ACCCTATCTCGGTCTATTCTTTTGATTTATAAGGGATTTTGCCGATTTCGGCCTATTGGTTAAAAAATGA
GCTGATTTAACAAAAATTTAACGCGAATTTTAACAAAATATTAACGCTTACAATTTCCTGATGCGGTATT
TTCTCCTTACGCATCTGTGCGGTATTTCACACCGCATATCGACCGGTCGAGGAGAACTTCTAGTATATCT
ACATACCTAATATTATTGCCTTATTAAAAATGGAATCCCAACAATTACATCAAAATCCACATTCTCTTCA
AAATCAATTGTCCTGTACTTCCTTGTTCATGTGTGTTCAAAAACGTTATATTTATAGGATAATTATACTC
TATTTCTCAACAAGTAATTGGTTGTTTGGCCGAGCGGTCTAAGGCGCCTGATTCAAGAAATATCTTGACC
GCAGTTAACTGTGGGAATACTCAGGTATCGTAAGATGCAAGAGTTCGAATCTCTTAGCAACCATTATTTT
TTTCCTCAACATAACGAGAACACACAGGGGCGCTATCGCACAGAATCAAATTCGATGACTGGAAATTTTT
TGTTAATTTCAGAGGTCGCCTGACGCATATACCTTTTTCAACTGAAAAATTGGGAGAAAAAGGAAAGGTG
AGAGCGCCGGAACCGGCTTTTCATATAGAATAGAGAAGCGTTCATGACTAAATGCTTGCATCACAATACT
TGAAGTTGACAATATTATTTAAGGACCTATTGTTTTTTCCAATAGGTGGTTAGCAATCGTCTTACTTTCT
AACTTTTCTTACCTTTTACATTTCAGCAATATATATATATATATTTCAAGGATATACCATTCTAATGTCT
GCCCCTAAGAAGATCGTCGTTTTGCCAGGTGACCACGTTGGTCAAGAAATCACAGCCGAAGCCATTAAGG
TTCTTAAAGCTATTTCTGATGTTCGTTCCAATGTCAAGTTCGATTTCGAAAATCATTTAATTGGTGGTGC
TGCTATCGATGCTACAGGTGTTCCACTTCCAGATGAGGCGCTGGAAGCCTCCAAGAAGGCTGATGCCGTT
TTGTTAGGTGCTGTGGGTGGTCCTAAATGGGGTACCGGTAGTGTTAGACCTGAACAAGGTTTACTAAAAA
TCCGTAAAGAACTTCAATTGTACGCCAACTTAAGACCATGTAACTTTGCATCCGACTCTCTTTTAGACTT
ATCTCCAATCAAGCCACAATTTGCTAAAGGTACTGACTTCGTTGTTGTCAGAGAATTAGTGGGAGGTATT
TACTTTGGTAAGAGAAAGGAAGACGATGGTGATGGTGTCGCTTGGGATAGTGAACAATACACCGTTCCAG
AAGTGCAAAGAATCACAAGAATGGCCGCTTTCATGGCCCTACAACATGAGCCACCATTGCCTATTTGGTC
CTTGGATAAAGCTAATGTTTTGGCCTCTTCAAGATTATGGAGAAAAACTGTGGAGGAAACCATCAAGAAC
GAATTCCCTACATTGAAGGTTCAACATCAATTGATTGATTCTGCCGCCATGATCCTAGTTAAGAACCCAA
CCCACCTAAATGGTATTATAATCACCAGCAACATGTTTGGTGATATCATCTCCGATGAAGCCTCCGTTAT
CCCAGGTTCCTTGGGTTTGTTGCCATCTGCGTCCTTGGCCTCTTTGCCAGACAAGAACACCGCATTTGGT
TTGTACGAACCATGCCACGGTTCTGCTCCAGATTTGCCAAAGAATAAGGTCAACCCTATCGCCACTATCT
TGTCTGCTGCAATGATGTTGAAATTGTCATTGAACTTGCCTGAAGAAGGTAAGGCCATTGAAGATGCAGT
TAAAAAGGTTTTGGATGCAGGTATCAGAACTGGTGATTTAGGTGGTTCCAACAGTACCACCGAAGTCGGT
GATGCTGTCGCCGAAGAAGTTAAGAAAATCCTTGCTTAAAAAGATTCTCTTTTTTTATGATATTTGTACA
TAAACTTTATAAATGAAATTCATAATAGAAACGACACGAAATTACAAAATGGAATATGTTCATAGGGTAG
ACGAAACTATATACGCAATCTACATACATTTATCAAGAAGGAGAAAAAGGAGGATGTAAAGGAATACAGG
TAAGCAAATTGATACTAATGGCTCAACGTGATAAGGAAAAAGAATTGCACTTTAACATTAATATTGACAA
GGAGGAGGGCACCACACAAAAAGTTAGGTGTAACAGAAAATCATGAAACTATGATTCCTAATTTATATAT
TGGAGGATTTTCTCTAAAAAAAAAAAAATACAACAAATAAAAAACACTCAATGACCTGACCATTTGATGG
AGTTTAAGTCAATACCTTCTTGAACCATTTCCCATAATGGTGAAAGTTCCCTCAAGAATTTTACTCTGTC
AGAAACGGCCTTAACGACGTAGTCGATATGGTGCACTCTCAGTACAATCTGCTCTGATGCCGCATAGTTA
AGCCAGCCCCGACACCCGCCAACACCCGCTGACGCGCCCTGACGGGCTTGTCTGCTCCCGGCATCCGCTT
ACAGACAAGCTGTGACCGTCTCCGGGAGCTGCATGTGTCAGAGGTTTTCACCGTCATCACCGAAACGCGC
GAGACGAAAGGGCCTCGTGATACGCCTATTTTTATAGGTTAATGTCATGATAATAATGGTTTCTTAGGAC
GGATCGCTTGCCTGTAACTTACACGCGCCTCGTATCTTTTAATGATGGAATAATTTGGGAATTTACTCTG
TGTTTATTTATTTTTATGTTTTGTATTTGGATTTTAGAAAGTAAATAAAGAAGGTAGAAGAGTTACGGAA
TGAAGAAAAAAAAATAAACAAAGGTTTAAAAAATTTCAACAAAAAGCGTACTTTACATATATATTTATTA
GACAAGAAAAGCAGATTAAATAGATATACATTCGATTAACGATAAGTAAAATGTAAAATCACAGGATTTT
CGTGTGTGGTCTTCTACACAGACAAGATGAAACAATTCGGCATTAATACCTGAGAGCAGGAAGAGCAAGA
TAAAAGGTAGTATTTGTTGGCGATCCCCCTAGAGTCTTTTACATCTTCGGAAAACAAAAACTATTTTTTC
TTTAATTTCTTTTTTTACTTTCTATTTTTAATTTATATATTTATATTAAAAAATTTAAATTATAATTATT
TTTATAGCACGTGATGAAAAGGACCCAGGTGGCACTTTTCGGGGAAATGTGCGCGGAACCCCTATTTGTT
TATTTTTCTAAATACATTCAAATATGTATCCGCTCATGAGACAATAACCCTGATAAATGCTTCAATAATA
TTGAAAAAGGAAGAGTATGAGTATTCAACATTTCCGTGTCGCCCTTATTCCCTTTTTTGCGGCATTTTGC
CTTCCTGTTTTTGCTCACCCAGAAACGCTGGTGAAAGTAAAAGATGCTGAAGATCAGTTGGGTGCACGAG
TGGGTTACATCGAACTGGATCTCAACAGCGGTAAGATCCTTGAGAGTTTTCGCCCCGAAGAACGTTTTCC
AATGATGAGCACTTTTAAAGTTCTGCTATGTGGCGCGGTATTATCCCGTATTGACGCCGGGCAAGAGCAA
CTCGGTCGCCGCATACACTATTCTCAGAATGACTTGGTTGAGTACTCACCAGTCACAGAAAAGCATCTTA
CGGATGGCATGACAGTAAGAGAATTATGCAGTGCTGCCATAACCATGAGTGATAACACTGCGGCCAACTT
ACTTCTGACAACGATCGGAGGACCGAAGGAGCTAACCGCTTTTTTGCACAACATGGGGGATCATGTAACT
CGCCTTGATCGTTGGGAACCGGAGCTGAATGAAGCCATACCAAACGACGAGCGTGACACCACGATGCCTG
TAGCAATGGCAACAACGTTGCGCAAACTATTAACTGGCGAACTACTTACTCTAGCTTCCCGGCAACAATT
AATAGACTGGATGGAGGCGGATAAAGTTGCAGGACCACTTCTGCGCTCGGCCCTTCCGGCTGGCTGGTTT
ATTGCTGATAAATCTGGAGCCGGTGAGCGTGGGTCTCGCGGTATCATTGCAGCACTGGGGCCAGATGGTA
AGCCCTCCCGTATCGTAGTTATCTACACGACGGGGAGTCAGGCAACTATGGATGAACGAAATAGACAGAT
CGCTGAGATAGGTGCCTCACTGATTAAGCATTGGTAACTGTCAGACCAAGTTTACTCATATATACTTTAG
ATTGATTTAAAACTTCATTTTTAATTTAAAAGGATCTAGGTGAAGATCCTTTTTGATAATCTCATGACCA
AAATCCCTTAACGTGAGTTTTCGTTCCACTGAGCGTCAGACCCCGTAGAAAAGATCAAAGGATCTTC
Features (pLannotate 1.2.2; 22 found; start..end, strand, type, name):
      1..589     +  rep_origin     ori: high-copy-number ColE1/pMB1/pBR322/pUC origin of replication
    772..864     +  CDS            lacI (fragment): lac repressor; lacI; The lac repressor binds to the lac operator to inhibit transcription in E. coli. This inhibition can be relieved by adding lactose or isopropyl-β-D-thiogalactopyranoside (IPTG).
    877..898     +  protein_bind   CAP binding site: CAP binding activates transcription in the presence of cAMP. E. coli catabolite activator protein
    913..943     +  promoter       lac promoter: promoter for the E. coli lac operon
    951..967     +  protein_bind   lac operator: The lac repressor binds to the lac operator to inhibit transcription in E. coli. This inhibition can be relieved by adding lactose or isopropyl-β-D-thiogalactopyranoside (IPTG). lac repressor encoded by lacI
   1012..1030    +  promoter       T3 promoter: promoter for bacteriophage T3 RNA polymerase
   1221..1662    +  promoter       GAL1 promoter: S. cerevisiae GAL1; inducible promoter, regulated by Gal4
   1989..2306    +  CDS            miniSOG: miniSOG is a basic (constitutively fluorescent) cyan fluorescent protein published in 2011, derived from Arabidopsis thaliana. It requires the cofactor flavin for fluorescence.
   3159..3406    +  terminator     CYC1 terminator: S. cerevisiae CYC1; transcription terminator for CYC1
   3425..3443    -  promoter       T7 promoter: promoter for bacteriophage T7 RNA polymerase
   3451..3606    +  CDS            lacZα (fragment): LacZα fragment of β-galactosidase; lacZ fragment
   3610..4038    +  rep_origin     f1 ori (sequence partly withheld): f1 bacteriophage origin of replication; arrow indicates direction of (+) strand synthesis
   4066..4118    -  misc_feature   bom (fragment): basis of mobility region from pBR322
   4149..4226    +  CDS            YO192_YEAST (fragment): Experimental evidence at protein level: Swiss-Prot protein existence level 1. From Saccharomyces cerevisiae (strain ATCC 204508 / S288c) (Baker's yeast).
   4366..4773    +  promoter       LEU2 promoter: S. cerevisiae LEU2
   4774..5868    +  CDS            LEU2: 3-isopropylmalate dehydrogenase, required for leucine biosynthesis; S. cerevisiae LEU2; yeast auxotrophic marker
   6230..6346    -  CDS            NFS1 (fragment): NFS1_YEAST - Also known as SPL1 From Saccharomyces cerevisiae (strain ATCC 204508 / S288c) (Baker's yeast).
   6345..6395    -  misc_feature   bom (fragment): basis of mobility region from pBR322
   6497..6532    -  CDS            rop (fragment): Rop protein, which maintains plasmids at low copy number; rop
   6601..7104    -  misc_feature   CEN/ARS: S. cerevisiae CEN6 centromere fused to an autonomously replicating sequence
   7141..7245    +  promoter       AmpR promoter: bla
   7246..8106    +  CDS            AmpR: β-lactamase; bla; confers resistance to ampicillin, carbenicillin, and related antibiotics
