[The description below was written by a language model from this plasmid's Addgene catalogue record and pLannotate feature annotations shown in this document.]
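Description:
LOV-Turbo-V5_pRS415 is a yeast expression plasmid built on the pRS415 shuttle backbone, designed to produce the light-regulated proximity-labeling enzyme LOV-Turbo in the cytosol of Saccharomyces cerevisiae. In yeast it is maintained through a CEN6/ARS element, which gives stable, low-copy centromeric inheritance, and it is selected by complementation of leucine auxotrophy with the LEU2 marker under its own promoter. In E. coli it replicates from a high-copy ColE1/pUC-type origin and is selected with ampicillin through the β-lactamase gene. An f1 origin, flanking T3 and T7 promoters, and remnants of the lac promoter/lacZα region are carried over from the backbone's cloning site. The total size is about 8.3 kb.

The payload is a synthetic open reading frame of roughly 1.4 kb encoding LOV-Turbo, a light-regulated form of the biotin ligase TurboID, with a C-terminal V5 epitope tag for detection. It sits between the galactose-inducible GAL1 promoter, which is regulated by Gal4, and the CYC1 transcription terminator, so expression can be switched on by carbon source. The automated annotation does not label the TurboID portions. It marks only an internal segment as "miniSOG", which most likely reflects sequence similarity between miniSOG and the plant phototropin-derived LOV domain embedded in the enzyme rather than the presence of a separate fluorescent reporter. The record lists no localization signal, consistent with the stated cytosolic expression. Together with the associated publication title, the record indicates use for light-gated proximity labeling in living yeast cells, adding temporal and spatial control on top of galactose induction.
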