Addgene plasmid #199667: LOV-Turbo-V5_pRS415
Purpose: expresses LOV-Turbo in the yeast cytosol
Depositing lab: Alice Ting. Depositing organization: Stanford University. Publication: Engineered allostery in light-regulated LOV-Turbo enables precise spatiotemporal control of proximity labeling in living cells. Lee SY, Cheah JS, Zhao B, Xu C, Roh H, Kim CK, Cho KF, Udeshi ND, Carr SA, Ting AY. Nat Methods. 2023 May 15. doi: 10.1038/s41592-023-01880-5. PubMed 37188954.
Backbone
  Vector backbone: pRS415
  Backbone size w/o insert (bp): 6857
  Total vector size (bp): 8276
  Vector type: Yeast Expression
  Selectable markers: LEU2
Growth in bacteria
  Bacterial resistance: Ampicillin, 100 μg/mL
  Growth temperature: 37°C
  Growth strain: DH5alpha
  Copy number: Unknown
Gene/Insert
  Gene/Insert name: LOV-Turbo (alt name: Light regulated TurboID)
  Species: Synthetic
  Insert size (bp): 1362
  Promoter: Gal1,10
  Tag / fusion protein: V5 (C terminal on insert)
  Cloning method: Gibson Cloning
  Sequencing primers: 5′ gtattacttcttattcaaatg; 3′ gggacctagacttcaggttgtc
Terms and licenses: Academic/Nonprofit Terms; Industry Terms: Not Available to Industry
Depositor comments: Please visit https://www.biorxiv.org/content/10.1101/2023.03.09.531939v1 for bioRxiv preprint.
How to cite: LOV-Turbo-V5_pRS415 was a gift from Alice Ting (Addgene plasmid # 199667 ; http://n2t.net/addgene:199667 ; RRID:Addgene_199667)
